Addgene plasmid #8792: 3543 pMIG Bcl-XL mut8
Depositing lab: Stanley Korsmeyer. Depositing organization: Dana-Farber Cancer Institute. Publication: BCL-2, BCL-X(L) sequester BH3 domain-only molecules preventing BAX- and BAK-mediated mitochondrial apoptosis. Cheng EH, Wei MC, Weiler S, Flavell RA, Mak TW, Lindsten T, Korsmeyer SJ. Mol Cell 2001 Sep;8(3):705-11. 10.1016/S1097-2765(01)00320-3 PubMed 11583631.
Backbone
  Vector backbone: pMIG
  Backbone size w/o insert (bp): 7000
  Vector type: Mammalian Expression, Retroviral
Growth in bacteria
  Bacterial resistance: Ampicillin, 100 μg/mL
  Growth temperature: 37°C
  Growth strain: XL1 Blue
  Copy number: High Copy
Gene/Insert
  Gene/Insert name: Bcl-XL
  Species: H. sapiens (human)
  Insert size (bp): 700
  Mutation: G138A, R139L, I140N
  GenBank ID: NM_138578
  Entrez Gene: BCL2L1 (a.k.a. BCL-XL/S, BCL2L, BCLX, Bcl-X, PPP1R52)
  Cloning method: Restriction Enzyme; 5′ cloning site Bgl II (not destroyed)
  Sequencing primers: 5′ pLXSN 5'
Terms and licenses: Academic/Nonprofit Terms; Industry Terms: Not Available to Industry
Depositor comments: Note that the GFP in this plasmid is not fused to gene. It is for selection purposes only.
How to cite: 3543 pMIG Bcl-XL mut8 was a gift from Stanley Korsmeyer (Addgene plasmid # 8792 ; http://n2t.net/addgene:8792 ; RRID:Addgene_8792)
