[The description below was written by a language model from this plasmid's Addgene catalogue record.]
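Description:
3543 pMIG Bcl-XL mut8 is a retroviral mammalian expression plasmid built on the pMIG backbone (about 7 kb without insert), carrying a roughly 700 bp human Bcl-XL (BCL2L1) coding sequence with three adjacent substitutions: G138A, R139L and I140N. The insert was placed by restriction cloning, with a BglII site retained at the 5′ junction. In bacteria the plasmid is maintained as a high-copy replicon under ampicillin selection. No feature table accompanies the entry, so the promoter, origin and viral elements are not itemised. pMIG is generally known as an MSCV-based vector in which the retroviral LTR drives a bicistronic transcript, with the gene of interest followed by an IRES and GFP. This agrees with the depositor's note that GFP is not fused to Bcl-XL and serves only as a marker for selecting cells.

As with other retroviral transfer vectors, the plasmid would be introduced into a packaging cell line to produce virus that integrates the expression cassette into dividing mammalian target cells. Transduced cells can then be identified or sorted by GFP fluorescence, which reports on the same transcript that encodes the mutant protein. Bcl-XL is an anti-apoptotic BCL-2 family member, and the associated publication addresses how BCL-2 and Bcl-XL sequester BH3-only proteins to prevent BAX- and BAK-dependent mitochondrial apoptosis. The "mut8" triple mutant is therefore presumably a tool for comparing an altered Bcl-XL with the wild-type protein in cell death assays. The record does not state the specific functional consequence of the mutations.
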