>Addgene plasmid #8792 | 3543 pMIG Bcl-XL mut8 | addgene partial sequence | sequence record 17270 | 8792 with pLXSN5'
CTCCTTCTCTAGGCGCCGGAATTAGATCTCTCGAGGTTAACGAATTGTCACCATGTCTCAGAGCAACCGG
GAGCTGGTGGTTGACTTTCTCTCCTACAAGCTTTCCCAGAAAGGATACAGCTGGAGTCAGTTTAGTGATG
TGGAAGAGAACAGGACTGAGGCCCCAGAAGGGACTGAATCGGAGATGGAGACCCCCAGTGCCATCAATGG
CAACCCATCCTGGCACCTGGCAGACAGCCCCGCGGTGAATGGAGCCACTGGCCACAGCAGCAGTTTGGAT
GCCCGGGAGGTGATCCCCATGGCAGCAGTAAAGCAAGCGCTGAGGGAGGCAGGCGACGAGTTTGAACTGC
GGTACCGGCGGGCATTCAGTGACCTGACATCCCAGCTCCACATCACCCCAGGGACAGCATATCAGAGCTT
TGAACAGGTAGTGAATGAACTCTTCCGGGATGGGGTAAACTGGGAACTCAATGTGGCCTTTTTCTCCTTC
GGCGGGGCACTGTGCGTGGAAAGCGTAGACAAGGAGATGCAGGTATTGGTGAGTCGGATCGCAGCTTGGA
TGGCCACTTACCTGAATGACCACCTAGAGCCTTGGATCCAGGAGAACGGCGGCTGGGATACTTTTGTGGA
ACTCTATGGGAACAATGCAGCAGCCGAGAGCCGAAAGGGCCAGGAACGCTTCAACCGCTGGTTCCTGACG
GGCATGACTGTGGCCGGCGTGGTTCTGCTGGGCTCACTCTTCAGTCGGAAATGACCAGACACTGAC
